>Addgene plasmid #159689 | R702-X31-566: His6-MBP-tev-G-Hs.PDE6D(2-150) | addgene full sequence | sequence record 313415 | Addgene NGS Result
TTAATACGACTCACTATAGGGGAATTGTGAGCGGATAACAATTCCCCTCTAGAAATAATTTTGTTTAACT
TTAAGAAGGAGATATACATATGAGATCCCATCACCATCACCATCACGGCAAAATCGAAGAAGGTAAACTG
GTAATCTGGATTAACGGCGATAAAGGCTATAACGGTCTCGCTGAAGTCGGTAAGAAATTCGAGAAAGATA
CCGGAATTAAAGTCACCGTTGAGCATCCGGATAAACTGGAAGAGAAATTCCCACAGGTTGCGGCAACTGG
CGATGGCCCTGACATTATCTTCTGGGCACACGACCGCTTTGGTGGCTACGCTCAATCTGGCCTGTTGGCT
GAAATCACCCCGGACAAAGCGTTCCAGGACAAGCTGTATCCGTTTACCTGGGATGCCGTACGTTACAACG
GCAAGCTGATTGCTTACCCGATCGCTGTTGAAGCGTTATCGCTGATTTATAACAAAGATCTGCTGCCGAA
CCCGCCAAAAACCTGGGAAGAGATCCCGGCGCTGGATAAAGAACTGAAAGCGAAAGGTAAGAGCGCGCTG
ATGTTCAACCTGCAAGAACCGTACTTCACCTGGCCGCTGATTGCTGCTGACGGGGGTTATGCGTTCAAGT
ATGAAAACGGCAAGTACGACATTAAAGACGTGGGCGTGGATAACGCTGGCGCGAAAGCGGGTCTGACCTT
CCTGGTTGACCTGATTAAAAACAAACACATGAATGCAGACACCGATTACTCCATCGCAGAAGCTGCCTTT
AATAAAGGCGAAACAGCGATGACCATCAACGGCCCGTGGGCATGGTCCAACATCGACACCAGCAAAGTGA
ATTATGGTGTAACGGTACTGCCGACCTTCAAGGGTCAACCATCCAAACCGTTCGTTGGCGTGCTGAGCGC
AGGTATTAACGCCGCCAGTCCGAACAAAGAGCTGGCAAAAGAGTTCCTCGAAAACTATCTGCTGACTGAT
GAAGGTCTGGAAGCGGTTAATAAAGACAAACCGCTGGGTGCCGTAGCGCTGAAGTCTTACGAGGAAGAGT
TGGCGAAAGATCCACGTATTGCCGCCACCATGGAAAACGCCCAGAAAGGTGAAATCATGCCGAACATCCC
GCAGATGTCCGCTTTCTGGTATGCCGTGCGTACTGCGGTGATCAACGCCGCCAGCGGTCGTCAGACTGTC
GATGAAGCCCTGAAAGACGCGCAGACTAATTCGGGATCTGATATCACAAGTTTGTACAAAAAAGTTGGCG
AAAACCTGTACTTCCAAGGCTCAGCCAAGGACGAGCGGGCCAGGGAGATCCTGAGGGGCTTCAAACTAAA
TTGGATGAACCTTCGGGATGCTGAGACAGGGAAGATACTCTGGCAAGGAACAGAAGACCTGTCTGTCCCT
GGTGTGGAGCATGAAGCCCGTGTTCCCAAGAAAATCCTCAAGTGCAAGGCAGTGTCTCGAGAACTTAATT
TTTCTTCGACAGAACAAATGGAAAAATTCCGCCTGGAACAAAAAGTTTACTTCAAAGGGCAATGCCTAGA
AGAATGGTTCTTCGAGTTTGGCTTTGTGATCCCTAACTCCACAAATACCTGGCAGTCCTTGATAGAGGCA
GCACCCGAGTCCCAGATGATGCCAGCAAGCGTCTTAACTGGGAACGTTATCATAGAAACAAAGTTTTTTG
ACGACGATCTTCTTGTAAGCACATCCAGAGTGAGACTTTTCTATGTTTAATCAACTTTCTTGTACAAAGT
GGTGATATCGCTAGCTAGATAGCTAGAAGCTTGCGGCCGCACAGCTGTATACACGTGCAAGCCAGCCAGA
ACTCGCTCCTGAAGACCCAGAGGATCTCGAGCACCACCACCACCACCACTAATGTTAATTAAGTTGGGCG
TTCCTAGGCTGATAAAACAGAATTTGCCTGGCGGCAGTAGCGCGGTGGTCCCACCTGACCCCATGCCGAA
CTCAGAAGTGAAACGCCGTAGCGCCGATGGTAGTGTGGGGTCTCCCCATGCGAGAGTAGGGAACTGCCAG
GCATCAAATAAAACGAAAGGCTCAGTCGAAAGACTGGGCCTTTCGTTTTATCTGTTGTTTGTCGGTGAAC
GCTCTCCTGAGTAGGACAAATCCGCCGGGAGCGGATTTGAACGTTGCGAAGCAACGGCCCGGAGGGTGGC
GGGCAGGACGCCCGCCATAAACTGCCAGGCATCAAATTAAGCAGAAGGCCATCCTGACGGATGGCCTTTT
TGCGTTTCTACAAACTCTTTTGTTTATTTTTCTAAATACATTCAAATATGTATCCGCTGAGCAATAACTA
GCATAACCCCTTGGGGCCTCTAAACGGGTCTTGAGGGGTTTTTTGCTGAAAGGAGGAACTATATCCGGAT
TGGCGAATGGG
[124 nt withheld, positions 2392-2515]
C
[91 nt withheld, positions 2517-2607]
A
[49 nt withheld, positions 2609-2657]
CCTTTGACGTTGGAGTCCACGTTCTTT
[37 nt withheld, positions 2685-2721]
ACCCTATCTCGGTCTATTCTTTTGATTTATAAGGGATTTTGCCGATTTCGGCCTATTGGTTAAAAAATGA
GCTGATTTAACAAAAATTTAACGCGAATTTTAACAAAATATTAACGTTTACAATTTCTGGCGGCACGATG
GCATGAGATTATCAAAAAGGATCTTCACCTAGATCCTTTTAAATTAAAAATGAAGTTTTAAATCAATCTA
AAGTATATATGAGTAAACTTGGTCTGACAGTTACCAATGCTTAATCAGTGAGGCACCTATCTCAGCGATC
TGTCTATTTCGTTCATCCATAGTTGCCTGACTCCCCGTCGTGTAGATAACTACGATACGGGAGGGCTTAC
CATCTGGCCCCAGTGCTGCAATGATACCGCGAGACCCACGCTCACCGGCTCCAGATTTATCAGCAATAAA
CCAGCCAGCCGGAAGGGCCGAGCGCAGAAGTGGTCCTGCAACTTTATCCGCCTCCATCCAGTCTATTAAT
TGTTGCCGGGAAGCTAGAGTAAGTAGTTCGCCAGTTAATAGTTTGCGCAACGTTGTTGCCATTGCTACAG
GCATCGTGGTGTCACGCTCGTCGTTTGGTATGGCTTCATTCAGCTCCGGTTCCCAACGATCAAGGCGAGT
TACATGATCCCCCATGTTGTGCAAAAAAGCGGTTAGCTCCTTCGGTCCTCCGATCGTTGTCAGAAGTAAG
TTGGCCGCAGTGTTATCACTCATGGTTATGGCAGCACTGCATAATTCTCTTACTGTCATGCCATCCGTAA
GATGCTTTTCTGTGACTGGTGAGTACTCAACCAAGTCATTCTGAGAATAGTGTATGCGGCGACCGAGTTG
CTCTTGCCCGGCGTCAATACGGGATAATACCGCGCCACATAGCAGAACTTTAAAAGTGCTCATCATTGGA
AAACGTTCTTCGGGGCGAAAACTCTCAAGGATCTTACCGCTGTTGAGATCCAGTTCGATGTAACCCACTC
GTGCACCCAACTGATCTTCAGCATCTTTTACTTTCACCAGCGTTTCTGGGTGAGCAAAAACAGGAAGGCA
AAATGCCGCAAAAAAGGGAATAAGGGCGACACGGAAATGTTGAATACTCATACTCTTCCTTTTTCAATCA
TGATTGAAGCATTTATCAGGGTTATTGTCTCATGAGCGGATACATATTTGAATGTATTTAGAAAAATAAA
CAAATAGGTCATGACCAAAATCCCTTAACGTGAGTTTTCGTTCCACTGAGCGTCAGACCCCGTAGAAAAG
ATCAAAGGATCTTCTTGAGATCCTTTTTTTCTGCGCGTAATCTGCTGCTTGCAAACAAAAAAACCACCGC
TACCAGCGGTGGTTTGTTTGCCGGATCAAGAGCTACCAACTCTTTTTCCGAAGGTAACTGGCTTCAGCAG
AGCGCAGATACCAAATACTGTCCTTCTAGTGTAGCCGTAGTTAGGCCACCACTTCAAGAACTCTGTAGCA
CCGCCTACATACCTCGCTCTGCTAATCCTGTTACCAGTGGCTGCTGCCAGTGGCGATAAGTCGTGTCTTA
CCGGGTTGGACTCAAGACGATAGTTACCGGATAAGGCGCAGCGGTCGGGCTGAACGGGGGGTTCGTGCAC
ACAGCCCAGCTTGGAGCGAACGACCTACACCGAACTGAGATACCTACAGCGTGAGCTATGAGAAAGCGCC
ACGCTTCCCGAAGGGAGAAAGGCGGACAGGTATCCGGTAAGCGGCAGGGTCGGAACAGGAGAGCGCACGA
GGGAGCTTCCAGGGGGAAACGCCTGGTATCTTTATAGTCCTGTCGGGTTTCGCCACCTCTGACTTGAGCG
TCGATTTTTGTGATGCTCGTCAGGGGGGCGGAGCCTATGGAAAAACGCCAGCAACGCGGCCTTTTTACGG
TTCCTGGCCTTTTGCTGGCCTTTTGCTCACATGTTCTTTCCTGCGTTATCCCCTGATTCTGTGGATAACC
GTATTACCGCCTTTGAGTGAGCTGATACCGCTCGCCGCAGCCGAACGACCGAGCGCAGCGAGTCAGTGAG
CGAGGAAGCGGAAGAGCGCCTGATGCGGTATTTTCTCCTTACGCATCTGTGCGGTATTTCACACCGCAAT
GGTGCACTCTCAGTACAATCTGCTCTGATGCCGCATAGTTAAGCCAGTATACACTCCGCTATCGCTACGT
GACTGGGTCATGGCTGCGCCCCGACACCCGCCAACACCCGCTGACGCGCCCTGACGGGCTTGTCTGCTCC
CGGCATCCGCTTACAGACAAGCTGTGACCGTCTCCGGGAGCTGCATGTGTCAGAGGTTTTCACCGTCATC
ACCGAAACGCGCGAGGCAGCTGCGGTAAAGCTCATCAGCGTGGTCGTGAAGCGATTCACAGATGTCTGCC
TGTTCATCCGCGTCCAGCTCGTTGAGTTTCTCCAGAAGCGTTAATGTCTGGCTTCTGATAAAGCGGGCCA
TGTTAAGGGCGGTTTTTTCCTGTTTGGTCACTGATGCCTCCGTGTAAGGGGGATTTCTGTTCATGGGGGT
AATGATACCGATGAAACGAGAGAGGATGCTCACGATACGGGTTACTGATGATGAACATGCCCGGTTACTG
GAACGTTGTGAGGGTAAACAACTGGCGGTATGGATGCGGCGGGACCAGAGAAAAATCACTCAGGGTCAAT
GCCAGCGCTTCGTTAATACAGATGTAGGTGTTCCACAGGGTAGCCAGCAGCATCCTGCGATGCAGATCCG
GAACATAATGGTGCAGGGCGCTGACTTCCGCGTTTCCAGACTTTACGAAACACGGAAACCGAAGACCATT
CATGTTGTTGCTCAGGTCGCAGACGTTTTGCAGCAGCAGTCGCTTCACGTTCGCTCGCGTATCGGTGATT
CATTCTGCTAACCAGTAAGGCAACCCCGCCAGCCTAGCCGGGTCCTCAACGACAGGAGCACGATCATGCT
AGTCATGCCCCGCGCCCACCGGAAGGAGCTGACTGGGTTGAAGGCTCTCAAGGGCATCGGTCGAGATCCC
GGTGCCTAATGAGTGAGCTAACTTAGATTAATTGCGTTGCGCTCACTGCCCGCTTTCCAGTCGGGAAACC
TGTCGTGCCAGCTGCATTAATGAATCGGCCAACGCGCGGGGAGAGGCGGTTTGCGTATTGGGCGCCAGGG
TGGTTTTTCTTTTCACCAGTGAGACGGGCAACAGCTGATTGCCCTTCACCGCCTGGCCCTGAGAGAGTTG
CAGCAAGCGGTCCACGCTGGTTTGCCCCAGCAGGCGAAAATCCTGTTTGATGGTGGTTAACGGCGGGATA
TAACATGAGCTGTCTTCGGTATCGTCGTATCCCACTACCGAGATGTCCGCACCAACGCGCAGCCCGGACT
CGGTAATGGCGCGCATTGCGCCCAGCGCCATCTGATCGTTGGCAACCAGCATCGCAGTGGGAACGATGCC
CTCATTCAGCATTTGCATGGTTTGTTGAAAACCGGACATGGCACTCCAGTCGCCTTCCCGTTCCGCTATC
GGCTGAATTTGATTGCGAGTGAGATATTTATGCCAGCCAGCCAGACGCAGACGCGCCGAGACAGAACTTA
ATGGGCCCGCTAACAGCGCGATTTGCTGGTGACCCAATGCGACCAGATGCTCCACGCCCAGTCGCGTACC
GTCTTCATGGGAGAAAATAATACTGTTGATGGGTGTCTGGTCAGAGACATCAAGAAATAACGCCGGAACA
TTAGTGCAGGCAGCTTCCACAGCAATGGCATCCTGGTCATCCAGCGGATAGTTAATGATCAGCCCACTGA
CGCGTTGCGCGAGAAGATTGTGCACCGCCGCTTTACAGGCTTCGACGCCGCTTCGTTCTACCATCGACAC
CACCACGCTGGCACCCAGTTGATCGGCGCGAGATTTAATCGCCGCGACAATTTGCGACGGCGCGTGCAGG
GCCAGACTGGAGGTGGCAACGCCAATCAGCAACGACTGTTTGCCCGCCAGTTGTTGTGCCACGCGGTTGG
GAATGTAATTCAGCTCCGCCATCGCCGCTTCCACTTTTTCCCGCGTTTTCGCAGAAACGTGGCTGGCCTG
GTTCACCACGCGGGAAACGGTCTGATAAGAGACACCGGCATACTCTGCGACATCGTATAACGTTACTGGT
TTCACATTCACCACCCTGAATTGACTCTCTTCCGGGCGCTATCATGCCATACCGCGAAAGGTTTTGCGCC
ATTCGATGGTGTCCGGGATCTCGACGCTCTCCCTTATGCGACTCCTGCATTAGGAAGCAGCCCAGTAGTA
GGTTGAGGCCGTTGAGCACCGCCGCCGCAAGGAATGGTGCATGCAAGGAGATGGCGCCCAACAGTCCCCC
GGCCACGGGGCCTGCCACCATACCCACGCCGAAACAAGCGCTCATGAGCCCGAAGTGGCGAGCCCGATCT
TCCCCATCGGTGATGTCGGCGATATAGGCGCCAGCAACCGCACCTGTGGCGCCGGTGATGCCGGCCACGA
TGCGTCCGGCGTAGAGGATCGAGATCGATCTCGATCCCGCGAAA
Features (pLannotate 1.2.2; 26 found; start..end, strand, type, name):
      2..20      +  promoter       T7 promoter: promoter for bacteriophage T7 RNA polymerase
     21..45      +  protein_bind   lac operator: The lac repressor binds to the lac operator to inhibit transcription in E. coli. This inhibition can be relieved by adding lactose or isopropyl-β-D-thiogalactopyranoside (IPTG). lac repressor encoded by lacI
     60..82      +  RBS            RBS: efficient ribosome binding site from bacteriophage T7 gene 10 (Olins and Rangwala, 1989)
     99..116     +  CDS            7xHis (fragment): 6xHis affinity tag
    120..1217    +  CDS            MBP: maltose binding protein from E. coli; malE (mutated); This version of the gene does not encode a signal sequence, so MBP will remain in the cytosol.
   1237..1254    +  protein_bind   attB1 (fragment): mutant version of attB; core recombination site for the Gateway® BP reaction BP Clonase™
   1260..1276    +  CDS            TEV site (fragment): tobacco etch virus (TEV) protease recognition and cleavage site
   1281..1727    +  CDS            PDE6D: PDE6D_HUMAN - Also known as PDED. Experimental evidence at protein level: Swiss-Prot protein existence level 1. Promotes the release of prenylated target proteins from cellular membranes (PubMed:9712853). Modulates the activity of prenylated or palmitoylated Ras family members by regulating their subcellular location (PubMed:22002721, PubMed:23698361). Required for normal ciliary targeting of farnesylated target proteins, such as INPP5E (PubMed:24166846). Modulates the subcellular location of target proteins by acting as a GTP specific dissociation inhibitor (GDI) (By similarity). Increases th
   1735..1752    -  protein_bind   attB2 (fragment): mutant version of attB; core recombination site for the Gateway® BP reaction BP Clonase™
   1852..1869    +  CDS            9xHis (fragment): 9xHis affinity tag
   1916..2031    +  ncRNA          5S rRNA: Accession: RF00001 - 5S ribosomal RNA
   2035..2121    +  terminator     rrnB T1 terminator: Escherichia coli rrnB; transcription terminator T1 from the E. coli rrnB gene
   2213..2240    +  terminator     rrnB T2 terminator: transcription terminator T2 from the E. coli rrnB gene
   2259..2298    +  promoter       AmpR promoter (fragment): bla
   2308..2355    +  terminator     T7 terminator: transcription terminator for bacteriophage T7 RNA polymerase
   2392..2847    +  rep_origin     f1 ori (sequence partly withheld): f1 bacteriophage origin of replication; arrow indicates direction of (+) strand synthesis
   2962..3822    -  CDS            AmpR: β-lactamase; bla; confers resistance to ampicillin, carbenicillin, and related antibiotics
   3823..3915    -  promoter       AmpR promoter: bla
   3996..4584    +  rep_origin     ori: high-copy-number ColE1/pMB1/pBR322/pUC origin of replication
   4770..4909    -  misc_feature   bom: basis of mobility region from pBR322
   5011..5202    -  CDS            rop: Rop protein, which maintains plasmids at low copy number; rop
   5219..5599    +  CDS            YPB1_ECOLX: Protein predicted: Swiss-Prot protein existence level 4. From Escherichia coli.
   5661..5725    -  CDS            TcR (fragment): tetracycline efflux protein; tet; confers resistance to tetracycline
   5774..6856    -  CDS            lacI: lac repressor; lacI; The lac repressor binds to the lac operator to inhibit transcription in E. coli. This inhibition can be relieved by adding lactose or isopropyl-β-D-thiogalactopyranoside (IPTG).
   6857..6934    -  promoter       lacI promoter: lacI
   6942..7221    -  CDS            TcR (fragment): tetracycline efflux protein; tet; confers resistance to tetracycline
