[The description below was written by a language model from this plasmid's Addgene catalogue record and pLannotate feature annotations shown in this document.]
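Description:
R702-X31-566: His6-MBP-tev-G-Hs.PDE6D(2-150) is a 7,245-nt bacterial expression plasmid built on the pDest-566 Gateway destination backbone for producing human PDE6D (PDE-delta) in E. coli. It is propagated through a ColE1/pBR322-type origin accompanied by the bom region and the rop gene, which holds the plasmid at low copy number, consistent with the catalogue entry. Selection is by ampicillin through the β-lactamase gene. An f1 origin is also present, and short tetracycline-resistance fragments are non-functional remnants of the pBR322-derived parent.

Expression is driven by a T7 promoter followed by a lac operator and the phage T7 gene 10 ribosome binding site, with a plasmid-borne lacI gene supplying repressor, so transcription needs T7 RNA polymerase in the host and is induced with IPTG. The open reading frame begins with a His6 tag and a signal-sequence-free maltose binding protein that stays in the cytosol. It then reads through the attB1 recombination scar into a TEV protease site and PDE6D residues 2-150, with attB2 downstream. The tags support affinity purification and the MBP fusion is commonly used to aid solubility. TEV cleavage would release PDE6D carrying a leading glycine, as the "G" in the name indicates. A second annotated His-tag fragment lies beyond attB2, apparently outside the intended coding region. The rrnB T1/T2 and T7 terminators follow the cassette.

The stated purpose is E. coli production of the recombinant protein. The associated publication concerns the structural basis of PDE-delta recognition of farnesylated, methylated KRAS4b.
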