Addgene plasmid #159689: R702-X31-566: His6-MBP-tev-G-Hs.PDE6D(2-150)
Purpose: E. coli protein expression of His6-MBP-tev-G-Hs.PDE6D(2-150)
Depositing lab: Dominic Esposito. Depositing organization: National Cancer Institute (NCI). Publication: Structural basis of recognition of farnesylated and methylated KRAS4b by PDEdelta. Dharmaiah S, Bindu L, Tran TH, Gillette WK, Frank PH, Ghirlando R, Nissley DV, Esposito D, McCormick F, Stephen AG, Simanshu DK. Proc Natl Acad Sci U S A. 2016 Nov 1;113(44):E6766-E6775. doi: 10.1073/pnas.1615316113. Epub 2016 Oct 17. PubMed 27791178.
Backbone
  Vector backbone: pDest-566
  Vector type: Bacterial Expression
Growth in bacteria
  Bacterial resistance: Ampicillin, 100 μg/mL
  Growth temperature: 37°C
  Growth strain: DH5alpha
  Copy number: Low Copy
Gene/Insert
  Gene/Insert name: His6-MBP-tev-G-Hs.PDE6D(2-150) (alt name: PDE-delta)
  Species: H. sapiens (human)
  Entrez Gene: PDE6D (a.k.a. JBTS22, PDED)
  Tag / fusion protein: His6-MBP-tev (N terminal on insert)
  Cloning method: Gateway Cloning
Terms and licenses: Academic/Nonprofit Terms; Industry Terms: Not Available to Industry
How to cite: R702-X31-566: His6-MBP-tev-G-Hs.PDE6D(2-150) was a gift from Dominic Esposito (Addgene plasmid # 159689 ; http://n2t.net/addgene:159689 ; RRID:Addgene_159689)
